Addgene plasmid #124229: CLYBL-TO-hNGN2-BSD-mApple
Purpose: Targets the human CLYBL safe harbor locus for integration of dox-inducible NGN2 for differentiation of iPSCs into cortical neurons. Contains a floxed BSD-NLS-mApple selection cassette.
Depositing lab: Michael Ward. Depositing organization: National Institute of Neurological Disorders and Strokes (NINDS). Publication: CRISPR Interference-Based Platform for Multimodal Genetic Screens in Human iPSC-Derived Neurons. Tian R, Gachechiladze MA, Ludwig CH, Laurie MT, Hong JY, Nathaniel D, Prabhu AV, Fernandopulle MS, Patel R, Abshari M, Ward ME, Kampmann M. Neuron. 2019 Aug 5. pii: S0896-6273(19)30640-3. doi: 10.1016/j.neuron.2019.07.014. PubMed 31422865.
Backbone
  Vector backbone: CLYBL targeting
  Vector type: Mammalian Expression
Growth in bacteria
  Bacterial resistance: Ampicillin, 100 μg/mL
  Growth temperature: 37°C
  Growth strain: DH5alpha
  Copy number: High Copy
Gene/Insert
  Gene/Insert name: NGN2 (alt name: Neurogenin 2)
  Species: H. sapiens (human)
  Entrez Gene: NEUROG2 (a.k.a. Atoh4, Math4A, NGN2, bHLHa8, ngn-2)
Terms and licenses: Academic/Nonprofit Terms; Industry Terms: Not Available to Industry
How to cite: CLYBL-TO-hNGN2-BSD-mApple was a gift from Michael Ward (Addgene plasmid # 124229 ; http://n2t.net/addgene:124229 ; RRID:Addgene_124229)
