[The description below was written by a language model from this plasmid's Addgene catalogue record and pLannotate feature annotations shown in this document.]
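Description:
CLYBL-TO-hNGN2-BSD-mApple is a roughly 12.2 kb mammalian donor plasmid designed to integrate a doxycycline-inducible human Neurogenin 2 (NEUROG2/NGN2) cassette into the CLYBL safe harbor locus of human iPSCs, so that edited lines can be differentiated into cortical neurons on demand. It is propagated in E. coli as a high-copy plasmid with a ColE1/pUC-type origin and ampicillin resistance (AmpR). The CLYBL homology arms are not annotated as such. The automated annotation only flags a short fragment resembling an AAVS1 right arm, probably carry-over from a related targeting vector. The nuclease used to cut the locus is not stated in the record.

The payload has three units. A TRE3G Tet-responsive promoter drives the human NGN2 coding sequence, terminated by an SV40 poly(A) signal. In the opposite orientation, a CAG-type promoter (CMV enhancer, chicken β-actin promoter and chimeric intron) drives a tetR-derived coding sequence followed by a rabbit β-globin poly(A). Given the dox-inducible design, this is presumably the reverse Tet transactivator that activates TRE3G when doxycycline is present. Two loxP sites flank the selection region. It contains a splice acceptor followed by a partial NeoR/KanR sequence with a bGH poly(A). Next is an EF-1α core promoter with an HTLV 5' LTR segment driving the blasticidin resistance gene (bsr) and mApple, which the catalogue describes as nuclear-localised.

Blasticidin selection and red nuclear fluorescence allow enrichment of integrants. Cre can then excise the floxed cassette, leaving the inducible NGN2 system in place. The two sequence records differ by only two nucleotides and give the same annotation. The associated publication uses such lines for CRISPR interference screens in iPSC-derived neurons.
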