Features (pLannotate 1.2.2; 29 found; start..end, strand, type, name):
    413..568     -  misc_feature   HA-R (fragment): right homology arm from the adeno-associated virus integration site (AAVS1) within intron 1 of the human PPP1R12C gene
   2052..2429    +  promoter       TRE3G promoter: 3rd-generation Tet-responsive promoter that can be activated by binding of Tet-On® 3G
   2445..3260    +  CDS            NEUROG2: NGN2_HUMAN - Also known as ATOH4, BHLHA8, NGN2. Experimental evidence at protein level: Swiss-Prot protein existence level 1. Transcriptional regulator. Involved in neuronal differentiation. Activates transcription by binding to the E box (5'- CANNTG-3'). From Homo sapiens (Human).
   3297..3418    +  polyA_signal   SV40 poly(A) signal: SV40 polyadenylation signal
   3489..3511    -  protein_bind   lac operator (fragment): The lac repressor binds to the lac operator to inhibit transcription in E. coli. This inhibition can be relieved by adding lactose or isopropyl-β-D-thiogalactopyranoside (IPTG). lac repressor encoded by lacI
   3515..3545    -  promoter       lac promoter: promoter for the E. coli lac operon
   3560..3581    -  protein_bind   CAP binding site: CAP binding activates transcription in the presence of cAMP. E. coli catabolite activator protein
   3594..3686    -  CDS            lacI (fragment): lac repressor; lacI; The lac repressor binds to the lac operator to inhibit transcription in E. coli. This inhibition can be relieved by adding lactose or isopropyl-β-D-thiogalactopyranoside (IPTG).
   3688..3760    -  rep_origin     RSF ori (fragment): Plasmids containing the RSF 1030 origin of replication can be propagated in E. coli cells that contain additional plasmids with compatible origins.
   4025..4080    -  polyA_signal   β-globin poly(A) signal: rabbit β-globin polyadenylation signal (Gil and Proudfoot, 1987)
   4151..4231    -  CDS            HBB (fragment): HBB_PONPY - Experimental evidence at transcript level: Swiss-Prot protein existence level 2. Involved in oxygen transport from the lung to the various peripheral tissues. From Pongo pygmaeus (Bornean orangutan).
   4365..4982    -  CDS            tetR: TETR2_ECOLX - Experimental evidence at protein level: Swiss-Prot protein existence level 1. TetR is the repressor of the tetracycline resistance element; its N-terminal region forms a helix-turn-helix structure and binds DNA. Binding of tetracycline to TetR reduces the repressor affinity for the tetracycline resistance gene (tetA) promoter operator sites. From Escherichia coli.
   5041..6057    -  intron         chimeric intron: chimera between introns from chicken β-actin and rabbit β-globin
   6058..6335    -  promoter       chicken β-actin promoter: No description available
   6337..6716    -  enhancer       CMV enhancer: human cytomegalovirus immediate early enhancer
   6722..6946    -  polyA_signal   bGH poly(A) signal: bovine growth hormone polyadenylation signal
   6968..7001    -  protein_bind   loxP: Cre-mediated recombination occurs in the 8-bp core sequence (GCATACAT). Cre recombinase
   7011..7072    -  CDS            PSmOrange (fragment): orange to far-red photoswitchable variant of the monomeric fluorescent protein mOrange (Subach et al., 2011) mammalian codon-optimized
   7075..7782    -  CDS            mApple: mApple is a basic (constitutively fluorescent) red fluorescent protein published in 2008, derived from Discosoma sp.. It is reported to be a rapidly-maturing monomer with high acid sensitivity.
   7981..8400    -  CDS            bsr: BSR_BACCE - Experimental evidence at protein level: Swiss-Prot protein existence level 1. Catalyzes the deamination of the cytosine moiety of the antibiotics blasticidin S, cytomycin and acetylblasticidin S. From Bacillus cereus.
   8434..8702    -  LTR            5' LTR (truncated): truncated 5' long terminal repeat (LTR) from human T-cell leukemia virus (HTLV) type 1
   8715..8926    -  promoter       EF-1α core promoter: core promoter for human elongation factor EF-1α
   8962..9186    -  polyA_signal   bGH poly(A) signal: bovine growth hormone polyadenylation signal
   9193..9983    -  CDS            NeoR/KanR (fragment): aminoglycoside phosphotransferase from Tn5; aph(3')-II (or nptII); confers resistance to neomycin, kanamycin, and G418 (Geneticin®)
  10063..10088   -  misc_feature   SA: splice acceptor site
  10089..10122   -  protein_bind   loxP: Cre-mediated recombination occurs in the 8-bp core sequence (GCATACAT). Cre recombinase
  10962..10979   +  promoter       AmpR promoter (fragment): bla
  10980..11840   +  CDS            AmpR: β-lactamase; bla; confers resistance to ampicillin, carbenicillin, and related antibiotics
  12011..365     +  rep_origin     ori (across the origin): high-copy-number ColE1/pMB1/pBR322/pUC origin of replication
>Addgene plasmid #124229 | CLYBL-TO-hNGN2-BSD-mApple | addgene full sequence | sequence record 476962 | Addgene NGS Result
TGTTACCAGTGGCTGCTGCCAGTGGCGATAAGTCGTGTCTTACCGGGTTGGACTCAAGACGATAGTTACC
GGATAAGGCGCAGCGGTCGGGCTGAACGGGGGGTTCGTGCACACAGCCCAGCTTGGAGCGAACGACCTAC
ACCGAACTGAGATACCTACAGCGTGAGCTATGAGAAAGCGCCACGCTTCCCGAAGGGAGAAAGGCGGACA
GGTATCCGGTAAGCGGCAGGGTCGGAACAGGAGAGCGCACGAGGGAGCTTCCAGGGGGAAACGCCTGGTA
TCTTTATAGTCCTGTCGGGTTTCGCCACCTCTGACTTGAGCGTCGATTTTTGTGATGCTCGTCAGGGGGG
CGGAGCCTATGGAAAAACGCCAGCAACGCGGCCTTTTTACGGTTCCTGGCGAATTCGCCCTTAGAGCAGA
GCCAGGAACCCCTGTAGGGAAGGGGCAGGAGAGCCAGGGGCATGAGATGGTGGACGAGGAAGGGGGACAG
GGAAGCCTGAGCGCCTCTCCTGGGCTTGCCAAGGACTCAAACCCAGAAGCCCAGAGCAGGGCCTTAGGGA
AGCGGGACGGCTCTGTTGGAGAGTCCAGTATTGAATTAGTGATAGATACACAGAAAAAAAGCAAATTGAA
TAGGTGAATGGATAAACAAACTGTGGAACATCCAGACAATGAAATATTCACCAATAAAAAGAAATGAGCT
ATCAAGCCACATTGGCTATGCCCTTCACATTTAAGGAGGAACCTTAAATGCATATTGCCAAATTTTAAAA
GCTAGTCTGAAAATGCTACAGACTGTATGATTCCAATTATATGACATTTTAGAAAAGGCAAAACTATAGA
GATCAGTGGTTGCCAGCGGCTCATGGAGGCAGGATGAATTGGTGGAACACAGGGATGCTTTCAGGGTAAT
GAAAATATCTTGTGTGATCCTGTAATAATGGATACGTGGCATAATGCATTTGTTAAAACCTGTAAACTAG
CCAGGTATAGTGGCTTTTTTGCACCTATAGTCTCAGCTACTTGGTAGGCTGAGACAGGAAGATCACTTGA
GCCCAGGACTTCAAGACCAGCCTGGGTAATATAGTAAGACCCCATCTCTATTTTTTAAAGAAATTAAGAA
AGAAAAGAAACCCATCAACTGTATAACACAAAGAATCGTAATGTAAACTACAGTCCTGAGTAATGAAACA
TTTTTAAAGAAATAAATAAATTCAAGGCAATTATTAACTTCAGGAAAAACAGTAAAGTAAACATAAGTAT
ACAAATCAAACATGGCTCAGTTGTGAAAATATTTACAAGGTCACTTTAAGTAACATTGAATGTTGATATA
ATCCCAAAATATATTTATGTTGGAAGGATGAGGAGATTTAATTAAGGGAGGTGGTCCCTGCAGTTACGCC
AATGATAACCCCCGCCAGAAAAATCTTAGTAGCCTTCCCTTTTTGTTTTCCGTGCCCCAACTCGGCGGAT
TGACTCGGCCCCTTCCGGAAACACCCGAATCAACTTCTAGTCAAATTATTGTTCACGCCGCAATGACCCA
CCCCTGGCCCGCGTCTGTGGAACTGACCCCTGGTGTACAGGAGAGTTCGCTGCTGAAAGTGGTCCCAAAG
GGGTACTAGTTTTTAAGCTCCCAACTCCCCCTCCCCCAGCGTCTGGAGGATTCCACACCCTCGCACCGCA
GGGGCGAGGAAGTGGGCGGAGTCCGGTTTTGGCGCCAGCCGCTGAGGCTGCCAAGCAGAAAAGCCACCGC
TGAGGAGACTCCGGTCACTGTCCTCGCCCCGCCTCCCCCTTCCCTCCCCTTGGGGACCACCGGGCGCCAC
GCCGCGAACGGTAAGTGCCGCGGTCGTCGGCGCCTCCGCCCTCCCCCTAGGGCCCCAATTCCCAGCGGGC
GCGGCGCGCGGCCCCTCCCCCCGCCGGGCGCGCGCCCGCTGCCCCGCCCTTCGTGGCCGCCCGGCGTGGG
CGGTGCCACCCCTCCCCCCGGCGGCCCCGCGCGCAGCTCCCGGCTCCCTCCCCCTTCGGATGTGGCTTGA
GCTGTAGGCGCGGAGGGTACCAGTTTACTCCCTATCAGTGATAGAGAACGTATGAAGAGTTTACTCCCTA
TCAGTGATAGAGAACGTATGCAGACTTTACTCCCTATCAGTGATAGAGAACGTATAAGGAGTTTACTCCC
TATCAGTGATAGAGAACGTATGACCAGTTTACTCCCTATCAGTGATAGAGAACGTATCTACAGTTTACTC
CCTATCAGTGATAGAGAACGTATATCCAGTTTACTCCCTATCAGTGATAGAGAACGTATAAGCTTTAGGC
GTGTACGGTGGGCGCCTATAAAAGCAGAGCTCGTTTAGTGAACCGTCAGATCGCCTGGAGCAATTCCACA
ACACTTTTGTCTTATACCAACTTTCCGTACCACTTCCTACCCTCGTAAAGGATCCGCCGCCACCATGTTC
GTCAAATCCGAGACCTTGGAGTTGAAGGAGGAAGAGGACGTGTTAGTGCTGCTCGGATCGGCCTCCCCCG
CCTTGGCGGCCCTGACCCCGCTGTCATCCAGCGCCGACGAAGAAGAGGAGGAGGAGCCGGGCGCGTCAGG
CGGGGCGCGTCGGCAGCGCGGGGCTGAGGCCGGGCAGGGGGCGCGGGGCGGCGTGGCTGCGGGTGCGGAG
GGCTGCCGGCCCGCACGGCTGCTGGGTCTGGTACACGATTGCAAACGGCGCCCTTCCCGGGCGCGGGCCG
TCTCCCGAGGCGCCAAGACGGCCGAGACGGTGCAGCGCATCAAGAAGACCCGTAGACTGAAGGCCAACAA
CCGCGAGCGAAACCGCATGCACAACCTCAACGCGGCACTGGACGCGCTGCGCGAGGTGCTCCCCACGTTC
CCCGAGGACGCCAAGCTCACCAAGATCGAGACCCTGCGCTTCGCCCACAACTACATCTGGGCACTCACCG
AGACCCTGCGCCTGGCGGATCACTGCGGGGGCGGCGGCGGGGGCCTGCCGGGGGCGCTCTTCTCCGAGGC
AGTGTTGCTGAGCCCGGGAGGCGCCAGCGCCGCCCTGAGCAGCAGCGGAGACAGCCCCTCGCCCGCCTCC
ACGTGGAGTTGCACCAACAGCCCCGCGCCGTCCTCCTCCGTGTCCTCCAATTCCACCTCCCCCTACAGCT
GCACTTTATCGCCCGCCAGCCCGGCCGGGTCAGACATGGACTATTGGCAGCCCCCACCTCCCGACAAGCA
CCGCTATGCACCTCACCTCCCCATAGCCAGGGATTGTATCTTGTAAGTTTAAACTCGCGAATCGATCGCC
CACCCCAACTTGTTTATTGCAGCTTATAATGGTTACAAATAAAGCAATAGCATCACAAATTTCACAAATA
AAGCATTTTTTTCACTGCATTCTAGTTGTGGTTTGTCCAAACTCATCAATGTATCTTATCATGTCTGTAT
ACCGTCGACCTCTAGCTAGAGCTTGGCGTAATCATGGTCATAGCTGTTTCCTGTGTGAAATTGTTATCCG
CTCACAATTCCACACAACATACGAGCCGGAAGCATAAAGTGTAAAGCCTGGGGTGCCTAATGAGTGAGCT
AACTCACATTAATTGCGTTGCGCTCACTGCCCGCTTTCCAGTCGGGAAACCTGTCGTGCCAGCTGCATTA
ATGAATCGGCCAACGCGCGGGGAGAGGCGGTTTGCGTATTGGGCGCTCTTCCGCTTCCTCGCTCACTGAC
TCGCTGCGCTCGGTCGTTCGGCTGCGGCGAGCGGTATCAGCTCACTCAAAGGACGGCCGCACATGTAAGG
AAAATTTTAGGGATGTTAAAGAAAAAAATAACACAAAACAAAATATAAAAAAAATCTAACCTCAAGTCAA
GGCTTTTCTATGGAATAAGGAATGGACAGCAGGGGGCTGTTTCATATACTGATGACCTCTTTATAGCCAA
CCTTTGTTCATGGCAGCCAGCATATGGGCATATGTTGCCAAACTCTAAACCAAATACTCATTCTGATGTT
TTAAATGATTTGCCCTCCCATATGTCCTTCCGAGTGAGAGACACAAAAAATTCCAACACACTATTGCAAT
GAAAATAAATTTCCTTTATTAGCCAGAAGTCAGATGCTCAAGGGGCTTCATGATGTCCCCATAATTTTTG
GCAGAGGGAAAAAGATCTCAGTGGTATTTGTGAGCCAGGGCATTGGCCACACCAGTCACCACCTTCTGAT
AGGCAGCCTGCACCTGAGGAGTGAATTCACGCGTTTTAGCCTGGCAGCATATCGAGATCGAAGTCATCGA
GAGCGTCAGCAGGGAGCATATCCAGATCAAAATCATCCAGGGCATCGGCGGGCAGCATGTCCAGGTCGAA
GTCGTCCAGGGCGTCGGTGGGTCCGCCGCTCTCGCACTTCAGCTGCTTCTCGAGGCCGCAGATGATCAGT
TCCAGGCCGAACAGGAAGGCGGGCTCGGCGCCCTGTCTGTCGAACAGCTCGATGGCCTGCTTCAGCAGGG
GGGGCATGCTGTCGGTGGTGGGTGTCTCTCTTTCCTCTTTGGCGACCTGGTGTTCCTGTTCTTCCAGCAC
GCAGCCCAGGGTGAAGTGGCCCACGGCGCTCAGGGCGTACAGGGCGTTTTCCAGGCTGAAGCCCTGCTGG
CACAGGAAGGCCAGCTGGTTTTCCAGTGTCTCGTACTGCTTCTCGGTGGGTCTGGTGCCCAGGTGCACTT
TGGCGCCGTCCCGGTGGCTCAGCAGGGCGCATCTGTAGCTCTTGGCGTTGTTCCGCAGGAAGTCCTGCCA
GCTCTCGCCTTCCAGAGGGCAGCTGTGGGTGTGGTGCCGGTCCAGCATCTCGATGGGCAGGGCGTCCAGC
AGGGCCCGCTTGTTCTTCACGTGCCAGTACAGGGTGGGCTGTTCCACGCCCAGTTTCTGGGCCAGCTTCC
GGGTGGTCAGGCCCTCGATGCCCACGCCGTTCAGCAGTTCCAGGGCGCTGTTGATCACTTTGCTCTTGTC
CAGCCGGCTCATGTCGACATTCTTTGCCAAAATGATGAGACAGCACAATAACCAGCACGTTGCCCAGGAG
CTGTAGGAAAAAGAAGAAGGCATGAACATGGTTAGCAGAGGCTCTAGAGCCGCCGGTCACACGCCAGAAG
CCGAACCCCGCCCTGCCCCGTCCCCCCCGAAGGCAGCCGTCCCCCCGCGGACAGCCCCGAGGCTGGAGAG
GGAGAAGGGGACGGCGGCGCGGCGACGCACGAAGGCCCTCCCCGCCCATTTCCTTCCTGCCGGCGCCGCA
CCGCTTCGCCCCGCGCCCGCTAGAGGGGGTGCGGCGGCGCCTCCCAGATTTCGGCTCCGCACAGATTTGG
GACAAAGGAAGTCCCTGCGCCCTCTCGCACGATTACCATAAAAGGCAATGGCTGCGGCTCGCCGCGCCTC
GACAGCCGCCGGCGCTCCGGGGGCCGCCGCGCCCCYCCCCCGAGCCCYCCCCGGCCCGRGGCGGCCCCGC
CCCGCCCGGCACCCCCMCCTGCCGCCACCCCCCGCCCGGCACGGCGAGCCCCGCGCCACGCCCCGTACGG
AGCCCCGCACCCGAAGCCGGGCCGTGCTCAGCAACTCGGGGAGGGGGGTGCAGGGGGGGTTGCAGCCCGA
CCGACGCGCCCACACCCCCTGCTCACCCCCCCACGCACACACCCCGCACGCAGCCTTTGTTCCCCTCGCA
GCCCCCCCCGCACCGCGGGGCACCGCCCCCGGCCGCGCTCCCCTCGCGCACACTGCGGAGCGCACAAAGC
CCCGCGCCGCGCCCGCAGCGCTCACAGCCGCCGGGCAGCGCGGAGCCGCACGCGGCGCTCCCCACGCACA
CACACACGCACGCACCCCCCGAGCCGCTCCCCCCGCACAAAGGGCCCTCCCGGAGCCCCTCAAGGCTTTC
ACGCAGCCACAGAAAAGAAACAAGCCGTCATTAAACCAAGCGCTAATTACAGCCCGGAGGAGAAGGGCCG
TCCCGCCCGCTCACCTGTGGGAGTAACGCGGTCAGTCAGAGCCGGGGCGGGCGGCGCGAGGCGGCGGCGG
AGCGGGGCACGGGGCGAAGGCAGCGCGCAGCGACTCCCGCCCGCCGCGCGCTTCGCTTTTTATAGGGCCG
CCGCCGCCGCCGCCTCGCCATAAAAGGAAACTTTCGGAGCGCGCCGCTCTGATTGGCTGCCGCCGCACCT
CTCCSCCTCSCCCCSCCCCSCCCCTCSCCCCCCCCCCCCCCCCCTGGCGCGCGCCCCCCCCCCCCCCCCG
CCCCCATCGCTGCACAAAATAATTAAAAAATAAATAAATACAAAATTGGGGGTGGGGAGGGGGGGGAGAT
GGGGAGAGTGAAGCAGAACGTGGGGCTCACCTCGACCATGGTAATAGCGATGACTAATACGTAGATGTAC
TGCCAAGTAGGAAAGTCCCATAAGGTCATGTACTGGGCATAATGCCAGGCGGGCCATTTACCGTCATTGA
CGTCAATAGGGGGCGTACTTGGCATATGATACACTTGATGTACTGCCAAGTGGGCAGTTTACCGTAAATA
CTCCACCCATTGACGTCAATGGAAAGTCCCTATTGGCGTTACTATGGGAACATACGTCATTATTGACGTC
AATGGGCGGGGGTCGTTGGGCGGTCAGCCAGGCGGGCCATTTACCGTAAGTTATGTAACGCGGAACTCCA
TATATGGGCTATGAACTAATGACCCCGTAATTGATTACTATTAATAACTAGTCAATAATCAATGTCGAGA
CCCATAGAGCCCACCGCATCCCCAGCATGCCTGCTATTGTCTTCCCAATCCTCCCCCTTGCTGTCCTGCC
CCACCCCACCCCCCAGAATAGAATGACACCTACTCAGACAATGCGATGCAATTTCCTCATTTTATTAGGA
AAGGACAGTGGGAGTGGCACCTTCCAGGGTCAAGGAAGGCACGGGGGAGGGGCAAACAACAGATGGCTGG
CAACTAGAAGGCACAGTCGAGGCTGATCAGCGGGTTTATAACTTCGTATAATGTATGCTATACGAAGTTA
TGGTACCTTACTCGTCCATGCCGCCGGTGGAGTGGCGGCCCTCGGCGCGTTCGTACTGTTCCACGATGGT
GTTACTTGTACAGCTCGTCCATTCCGCCTGTGCTGTGTCTGCCTTCGGCTCTCTCGTACTGTTCCACGAT
GGTGTAGTCCTCGTTGTGGGACACGATGTCCAGCTTGATATCCACGATGTAGGCGCCAGGCAGCTGCACG
GGTTTCTTGGCCTTGTAGGTGGTTTTCACTTCGGCGGCATAGTGGCCGCCATCCTTCAGCTTCAGCCGCT
TCTTGATCTCGGACTTCAGGGCGCCATCCTCAGGGTACATTCTTTCCTCGCTGGCTTCCCAGCCCATGGT
CTTTTTCTGCATCACGGGGCCATCAGAGGGAAAGTTGGTGCCCCGCAGCTTCACTTTGTAGATGAACACG
CCGTCCTGCAGAGAGCTATCCTGGTTCACGTGGATGATGCCGCCGTCCTCGAAGTTCATCACTCTCTCCC
ATCTGAAGCCCTCGGGGAAGCTCAGCTTGAAGTAGTCGGGAATGTCGGCGGGGTGCTTGATGTACACCTT
GCTGCCGTACATAAACTGAGGGCTCAGAATGTCCCAGGCAAAAGGCAGAGGGCCGCCTTTGGTCACTTTC
AGCTTGGCGGTCTGAAAAGCCTCGTAGGGTCTGCCCTCGCCTTCGCCTTCAATCTCGAACTCGTGGCCGT
TCACGCTGCCTTCCATGTGCACCTTGAACCGCATGAATTCTTTGATGATGGCCATGTTGTTCTCTTCGCC
CTTGGACACCATGGTGGCGACCGGTAGCGTGGCGACCGGGGTGGCGGTGGCTCCCCCTGACCCTCCATCC
AACTTAACGCGCTTTGCAGCAGGACCTCCAGAACCGCCGTCGAGTTTGACCCGTTTAGCGGCAGGGACCG
GTGGGCCAGGATTCTCCTCGACGTCACCGCATGTTAGCAGACTTCCTCTGCCCTCTCCCGATCCCGATCC
ATTTCGGGTATATTTGAGTGGAATGAGTTCTTCAATCGTAGTTTTGACTAACTTGCCATTCATTTCTATT
AACACAAAACAATCTGGTGCATAGTCTGAAATCAACTCCCTACACATACCACAAGGACTTACCACTCGAA
TACTTCTATCTACTTCGTCAGAATAAGGGTGTCTAACAGCTACAATCGTGTCAAAATCCTTTTGTCCATT
CGAAACTGCACTACCAATCGCAATGGCTTCTGCACAAACAGTTACTCGTCCTATATACGCTTCAATATGT
ACTGCCGAAATGATTTCTCCTGTTTTCGTACGAATTGCCGCTCCCACATGATGTTTATTATCCTCATAAA
GCATTGTAATCTTCTCTGTCGCTACTTCTACTAATTCTAGATCCTGCTGGGAGATGTTGAAGGTCTTCAT
GGTGGCGCTAGCGTAGGCGCCGGTCACAGCTTGGATCTGTAACGGCGCAGAACAGAAAACGAAACAAAGA
CGTAGAGTTGAGCAAGCAGGGTCAGGCAAAGCGTGGAGAGCCGGCTGAGTCTAGGTAGGCTCCAAGGGAG
CGCCGGACAAAGGCCCGGTCTCGACCTGAGCTTTAAACTTACCTAGACGGCGGACGCAGTTCAGGAGGCA
CCACAGGCGGGAGGCGGCAGAACGCGACTCAACCGGCGTGGATGGCGGCCTCAGGTAGGGCGGCGGGCGC
GTGAAGGAGAGATGCGAGCCCCTCGAAGCTTCAGCTGTGTTCTGGCGGCAAACCCGTTGCGAAAAAGAAC
GTTCACGGCGACTACTGCACTTATATACGGTTCTCCCCCACCCTCGGGAAAAAGGCGGAGCCAGTACACG
ACATCACTTTCCCAGTTTACCCCGCGCCACCTTCTCTAGGCACCGGTTCAATTGCCGACCCCTCCCCCCA
ACTTCTCGGGGACTGTGGGCGATGTGCGCTCTGCCCACTGACGGGCACCGGAGCGATCGCAGATCATGCA
TCCATAGAGCCCACCGCATCCCCAGCATGCCTGCTATTGTCTTCCCAATCCTCCCCCTTGCTGTCCTGCC
CCACCCCACCCCCCAGAATAGAATGACACCTACTCAGACAATGCGATGCAATTTCCTCATTTTATTAGGA
AAGGACAGTGGGAGTGGCACCTTCCAGGGTCAAGGAAGGCACGGGGGAGGGGCAAACAACAGATGGCTGG
CAACTAGAAGGCACAGGTTTTTAGAAGAACTCGTCAAGAAGGCGATAGAAGGCGATGCGCTGCGAATCGG
GAGCGGCGATACCGTAAAGCACGAGGAAGCGGTCAGCCCATTCGCCGCCAAGCTCTTCAGCAATATCACG
GGTAGCCAACGCTATGTCCTGATAGCGGTCCGCCACACCCAGCCGGCCACAGTCGATGAATCCAGAAAAG
CGGCCATTTTCCACCATGATATTCGGCAAGCAGGCATCGCCATGGGTCACGACGAGATCCTCGCCGTCGG
GCATGCGCGCCTTGAGCCTGGCGAACAGTTCGGCTGGCGCGAGCCCCTGATGCTCTTCGTCCAGATCATC
CTGATCGACAAGACCGGCTTCCATCCGAGTACGTGCTCGCTCGATGCGATGTTTCGCTTGGTGGTCGAAT
GGGCAGGTAGCCGGATCAAGCGTATGCAGCCGCCGCATTGCATCAGCCATGATGGATACTTTCTCGGCAG
GAGCAAGGTGAGATGACAGGAGATCCTGCCCCGGCACTTCGCCCAATAGCAGCCAGTCCCTTCCCGCTTC
AGTGACAACGTCGAGCACAGCTGCGCAAGGAACGCCCGTCGTGGCCAGCCACGATAGCCGCGCTGCCTCG
TCCTGCAGTTCATTCAGGGCACCGGACAGGTCGGTCTTGACAAAAAGAACCGGGCGCCCCTGCGCTGACA
GCCGGAACACGGCGGCATCAGAGCAGCCGATTGTCTGTTGTGCCCAGTCATAGCCGAATAGCCTCTCCAC
CCAAGCGGCCGGAGAACCTGCGTGCAATCCATCTTGTTCAATCCTAGGGCCGGGATTCTCCTCCACGTCA
CCGCATGTTAGAAGACTTCCTCTGCCCTCTCCGCTGCCAGATCTCTCGAGGCCCTGTGGGAGGAAGAGAA
GAGGTCAGATAACTTCGTATAATGTATGCTATACGAAGTTATGCGGCCGCTGGGAGAAGGGTAAGAGAGC
TCAATCCTCATCTTACATAGAAGGAAGTCAGTAGATAATATCTTACATTTAAAAGTCAAGAAATAACAGT
CTGACCATACTATCTAGAAATATGGAAGTTAACAGTAAGGAAGTTAAAACAGTTGAAAGTAGTTTCGTCT
AGAAAGAAAGACTTGGGGAAGAACAAAGAAGGCTAATTTTCATTATGAGCTTTATTGTAACAGAAAAGAG
ACCACTAACTCAGCTAGGTTTTCCCAATTCCTCAACACTTTGGGGCACAGTGTTTAGTCAGAGCTGTGAT
CACTCTCTGAGCACATGGATTGTATCTTAATTTTCATCTCATTGAAAATATGTACCATTTGTCCAAGTGG
AAACTGGGCTGAAGCATGACTGTGACCACCACCAAAGAAATGGCTAGACTCGCTAAGGTCTGCTGGGGTG
ACCCGTGATTGTGTTGTGCTTGATCTTGTTGAGCATGGCTCTTTTAAGTCACCATACCTGCCCCTGCCAA
TGCACCAAACACCAACTTAAAGGGACTTTCAGCTTTTGTAAGTCAGTCTCAGCCTTACTTCTGAACCATT
TCTTTGACTTCTTTCATGACTCTGATCCTGTCCCAGTTTTAAGCCTCCCAGCCACCAGTCATGCTGTTTT
GCTCTGCTATTTACATTCTTCTCTACCTACTTTGGACTTGATGGTATGCCTACTATATTAGTTATTTATT
GCTGTGTAACAAACCACTCTGAAACATAGTGGCTTACAACCACAACCATTTTATTTTATTATGAAACTGT
GGGTCAGAATGTATATTGGCCCATTGGCATGATTCTCCTGCTATTGAAAAAGGAAGAGTATGAGTATTCA
ACATTTCCGTGTCGCCCTTATTCCCTTTTTTGCGGCATTTTGCCTTCCTGTTTTTGCTCACCCAGAAACG
CTGGTGAAAGTAAAAGATGCTGAAGATCAGTTGGGTGCACGAGTGGGTTACATCGAACTGGATCTCAACA
GCGGTAAGATCCTTGAGAGTTTTCGCCCCGAAGAACGTTTTCCAATGATGAGCACTTTTAAAGTTCTGCT
ATGTGGCGCGGTATTATCCCGTATTGACGCCGGGCAAGAGCAACTCGGTCGCCGCATACACTATTCTCAG
AATGACTTGGTTGAGTACTCACCAGTCACAGAAAAGCATCTTACGGATGGCATGACAGTAAGAGAATTAT
GCAGTGCTGCCATAACCATGAGTGATAACACTGCGGCCAACTTACTTCTGACAACGATCGGAGGACCGAA
GGAGCTAACCGCTTTTTTGCACAACATGGGGGATCATGTAACTCGCCTTGATCGTTGGGAACCGGAGCTG
AATGAAGCCATACCAAACGACGAGCGTGACACCACGATGCCTGTAGCAATGGCAACAACGTTGCGCAAAC
TATTAACTGGCGAACTACTTACTCTAGCTTCCCGGCAACAATTAATAGACTGGATGGAGGCGGATAAAGT
TGCAGGACCACTTCTGCGCTCGGCCCTTCCGGCTGGCTGGTTTATTGCTGATAAATCTGGAGCCGGTGAG
CGTGGGTCTCGCGGTATCATTGCAGCACTGGGGCCAGATGGTAAGCCCTCCCGTATCGTAGTTATCTACA
CGACGGGGAGTCAGGCAACTATGGATGAACGAAATAGACAGATCGCTGAGATAGGTGCCTCACTGATTAA
GCATTGGTAACTGTCAGACCAAGTTTACTCATATATACTTTAGATTGATTTAAAACTTCATTTTTAATTT
AAAAGGATCTAGGTGAAGATCCTTTTTGATAATCTCATGACCAAAATCCCTTAACGTGAGTTTTCGTTCC
ACTGAGCGTCAGACCCCGTAGAAAAGATCAAAGGATCTTCTTGAGATCCTTTTTTTCTGCGCGTAATCTG
CTGCTTGCAAACAAAAAAACCACCGCTACCAGCGGTGGTTTGTTTGCCGGATCAAGAGCTACCAACTCTT
TTTCCGAAGGTAACTGGCTTCAGCAGAGCGCAGATACCAAATACTGTTCTTCTAGTGTAGCCGTAGTTAG
GCCACCACTTCAAGAACTCTGTAGCACCGCCTACATACCTCGCTCTGCTAATCC
