Features (pLannotate 1.2.2; 29 found; start..end, strand, type, name):
    413..568     -  misc_feature   HA-R (fragment): right homology arm from the adeno-associated virus integration site (AAVS1) within intron 1 of the human PPP1R12C gene
   2052..2429    +  promoter       TRE3G promoter: 3rd-generation Tet-responsive promoter that can be activated by binding of Tet-On® 3G
   2445..3260    +  CDS            NEUROG2: NGN2_HUMAN - Also known as ATOH4, BHLHA8, NGN2. Experimental evidence at protein level: Swiss-Prot protein existence level 1. Transcriptional regulator. Involved in neuronal differentiation. Activates transcription by binding to the E box (5'- CANNTG-3'). From Homo sapiens (Human).
   3297..3418    +  polyA_signal   SV40 poly(A) signal: SV40 polyadenylation signal
   3489..3511    -  protein_bind   lac operator (fragment): The lac repressor binds to the lac operator to inhibit transcription in E. coli. This inhibition can be relieved by adding lactose or isopropyl-β-D-thiogalactopyranoside (IPTG). lac repressor encoded by lacI
   3515..3545    -  promoter       lac promoter: promoter for the E. coli lac operon
   3560..3581    -  protein_bind   CAP binding site: CAP binding activates transcription in the presence of cAMP. E. coli catabolite activator protein
   3594..3686    -  CDS            lacI (fragment): lac repressor; lacI; The lac repressor binds to the lac operator to inhibit transcription in E. coli. This inhibition can be relieved by adding lactose or isopropyl-β-D-thiogalactopyranoside (IPTG).
   3688..3760    -  rep_origin     RSF ori (fragment): Plasmids containing the RSF 1030 origin of replication can be propagated in E. coli cells that contain additional plasmids with compatible origins.
   4025..4080    -  polyA_signal   β-globin poly(A) signal: rabbit β-globin polyadenylation signal (Gil and Proudfoot, 1987)
   4151..4231    -  CDS            HBB (fragment): HBB_PONPY - Experimental evidence at transcript level: Swiss-Prot protein existence level 2. Involved in oxygen transport from the lung to the various peripheral tissues. From Pongo pygmaeus (Bornean orangutan).
   4365..4982    -  CDS            tetR: TETR2_ECOLX - Experimental evidence at protein level: Swiss-Prot protein existence level 1. TetR is the repressor of the tetracycline resistance element; its N-terminal region forms a helix-turn-helix structure and binds DNA. Binding of tetracycline to TetR reduces the repressor affinity for the tetracycline resistance gene (tetA) promoter operator sites. From Escherichia coli.
   5041..6058    -  intron         chimeric intron: chimera between introns from chicken β-actin and rabbit β-globin
   6060..6337    -  promoter       chicken β-actin promoter: No description available
   6339..6718    -  enhancer       CMV enhancer: human cytomegalovirus immediate early enhancer
   6724..6948    -  polyA_signal   bGH poly(A) signal: bovine growth hormone polyadenylation signal
   6970..7003    -  protein_bind   loxP: Cre-mediated recombination occurs in the 8-bp core sequence (GCATACAT). Cre recombinase
   7013..7074    -  CDS            PSmOrange (fragment): orange to far-red photoswitchable variant of the monomeric fluorescent protein mOrange (Subach et al., 2011) mammalian codon-optimized
   7077..7784    -  CDS            mApple: mApple is a basic (constitutively fluorescent) red fluorescent protein published in 2008, derived from Discosoma sp.. It is reported to be a rapidly-maturing monomer with high acid sensitivity.
   7983..8402    -  CDS            bsr: BSR_BACCE - Experimental evidence at protein level: Swiss-Prot protein existence level 1. Catalyzes the deamination of the cytosine moiety of the antibiotics blasticidin S, cytomycin and acetylblasticidin S. From Bacillus cereus.
   8436..8704    -  LTR            5' LTR (truncated): truncated 5' long terminal repeat (LTR) from human T-cell leukemia virus (HTLV) type 1
   8717..8928    -  promoter       EF-1α core promoter: core promoter for human elongation factor EF-1α
   8964..9188    -  polyA_signal   bGH poly(A) signal: bovine growth hormone polyadenylation signal
   9195..9985    -  CDS            NeoR/KanR (fragment): aminoglycoside phosphotransferase from Tn5; aph(3')-II (or nptII); confers resistance to neomycin, kanamycin, and G418 (Geneticin®)
  10065..10090   -  misc_feature   SA: splice acceptor site
  10091..10124   -  protein_bind   loxP: Cre-mediated recombination occurs in the 8-bp core sequence (GCATACAT). Cre recombinase
  10964..10981   +  promoter       AmpR promoter (fragment): bla
  10982..11842   +  CDS            AmpR: β-lactamase; bla; confers resistance to ampicillin, carbenicillin, and related antibiotics
  12013..365     +  rep_origin     ori (across the origin): high-copy-number ColE1/pMB1/pBR322/pUC origin of replication
>Addgene plasmid #124229 | CLYBL-TO-hNGN2-BSD-mApple | analyzer sequence | sequence record 236900
TGTTACCAGTGGCTGCTGCCAGTGGCGATAAGTCGTGTCTTACCGGGTTGGACTCAAGACGATAGTTACC
GGATAAGGCGCAGCGGTCGGGCTGAACGGGGGGTTCGTGCACACAGCCCAGCTTGGAGCGAACGACCTAC
ACCGAACTGAGATACCTACAGCGTGAGCTATGAGAAAGCGCCACGCTTCCCGAAGGGAGAAAGGCGGACA
GGTATCCGGTAAGCGGCAGGGTCGGAACAGGAGAGCGCACGAGGGAGCTTCCAGGGGGAAACGCCTGGTA
TCTTTATAGTCCTGTCGGGTTTCGCCACCTCTGACTTGAGCGTCGATTTTTGTGATGCTCGTCAGGGGGG
CGGAGCCTATGGAAAAACGCCAGCAACGCGGCCTTTTTACGGTTCCTGGCGAATTCGCCCTTAGAGCAGA
GCCAGGAACCCCTGTAGGGAAGGGGCAGGAGAGCCAGGGGCATGAGATGGTGGACGAGGAAGGGGGACAG
GGAAGCCTGAGCGCCTCTCCTGGGCTTGCCAAGGACTCAAACCCAGAAGCCCAGAGCAGGGCCTTAGGGA
AGCGGGACGGCTCTGTTGGAGAGTCCAGTATTGAATTAGTGATAGATACACAGAAAAAAAGCAAATTGAA
TAGGTGAATGGATAAACAAACTGTGGAACATCCAGACAATGAAATATTCACCAATAAAAAGAAATGAGCT
ATCAAGCCACATTGGCTATGCCCTTCACATTTAAGGAGGAACCTTAAATGCATATTGCCAAATTTTAAAA
GCTAGTCTGAAAATGCTACAGACTGTATGATTCCAATTATATGACATTTTAGAAAAGGCAAAACTATAGA
GATCAGTGGTTGCCAGCGGCTCATGGAGGCAGGATGAATTGGTGGAACACAGGGATGCTTTCAGGGTAAT
GAAAATATCTTGTGTGATCCTGTAATAATGGATACGTGGCATAATGCATTTGTTAAAACCTGTAAACTAG
CCAGGTATAGTGGCTTTTTTGCACCTATAGTCTCAGCTACTTGGTAGGCTGAGACAGGAAGATCACTTGA
GCCCAGGACTTCAAGACCAGCCTGGGTAATATAGTAAGACCCCATCTCTATTTTTTAAAGAAATTAAGAA
AGAAAAGAAACCCATCAACTGTATAACACAAAGAATCGTAATGTAAACTACAGTCCTGAGTAATGAAACA
TTTTTAAAGAAATAAATAAATTCAAGGCAATTATTAACTTCAGGAAAAACAGTAAAGTAAACATAAGTAT
ACAAATCAAACATGGCTCAGTTGTGAAAATATTTACAAGGTCACTTTAAGTAACATTGAATGTTGATATA
ATCCCAAAATATATTTATGTTGGAAGGATGAGGAGATTTAATTAAGGGAGGTGGTCCCTGCAGTTACGCC
AATGATAACCCCCGCCAGAAAAATCTTAGTAGCCTTCCCTTTTTGTTTTCCGTGCCCCAACTCGGCGGAT
TGACTCGGCCCCTTCCGGAAACACCCGAATCAACTTCTAGTCAAATTATTGTTCACGCCGCAATGACCCA
CCCCTGGCCCGCGTCTGTGGAACTGACCCCTGGTGTACAGGAGAGTTCGCTGCTGAAAGTGGTCCCAAAG
GGGTACTAGTTTTTAAGCTCCCAACTCCCCCTCCCCCAGCGTCTGGAGGATTCCACACCCTCGCACCGCA
GGGGCGAGGAAGTGGGCGGAGTCCGGTTTTGGCGCCAGCCGCTGAGGCTGCCAAGCAGAAAAGCCACCGC
TGAGGAGACTCCGGTCACTGTCCTCGCCCCGCCTCCCCCTTCCCTCCCCTTGGGGACCACCGGGCGCCAC
GCCGCGAACGGTAAGTGCCGCGGTCGTCGGCGCCTCCGCCCTCCCCCTAGGGCCCCAATTCCCAGCGGGC
GCGGCGCGCGGCCCCTCCCCCCGCCGGGCGCGCGCCCGCTGCCCCGCCCTTCGTGGCCGCCCGGCGTGGG
CGGTGCCACCCCTCCCCCCGGCGGCCCCGCGCGCAGCTCCCGGCTCCCTCCCCCTTCGGATGTGGCTTGA
GCTGTAGGCGCGGAGGGTACCAGTTTACTCCCTATCAGTGATAGAGAACGTATGAAGAGTTTACTCCCTA
TCAGTGATAGAGAACGTATGCAGACTTTACTCCCTATCAGTGATAGAGAACGTATAAGGAGTTTACTCCC
TATCAGTGATAGAGAACGTATGACCAGTTTACTCCCTATCAGTGATAGAGAACGTATCTACAGTTTACTC
CCTATCAGTGATAGAGAACGTATATCCAGTTTACTCCCTATCAGTGATAGAGAACGTATAAGCTTTAGGC
GTGTACGGTGGGCGCCTATAAAAGCAGAGCTCGTTTAGTGAACCGTCAGATCGCCTGGAGCAATTCCACA
ACACTTTTGTCTTATACCAACTTTCCGTACCACTTCCTACCCTCGTAAAGGATCCGCCGCCACCATGTTC
GTCAAATCCGAGACCTTGGAGTTGAAGGAGGAAGAGGACGTGTTAGTGCTGCTCGGATCGGCCTCCCCCG
CCTTGGCGGCCCTGACCCCGCTGTCATCCAGCGCCGACGAAGAAGAGGAGGAGGAGCCGGGCGCGTCAGG
CGGGGCGCGTCGGCAGCGCGGGGCTGAGGCCGGGCAGGGGGCGCGGGGCGGCGTGGCTGCGGGTGCGGAG
GGCTGCCGGCCCGCACGGCTGCTGGGTCTGGTACACGATTGCAAACGGCGCCCTTCCCGGGCGCGGGCCG
TCTCCCGAGGCGCCAAGACGGCCGAGACGGTGCAGCGCATCAAGAAGACCCGTAGACTGAAGGCCAACAA
CCGCGAGCGAAACCGCATGCACAACCTCAACGCGGCACTGGACGCGCTGCGCGAGGTGCTCCCCACGTTC
CCCGAGGACGCCAAGCTCACCAAGATCGAGACCCTGCGCTTCGCCCACAACTACATCTGGGCACTCACCG
AGACCCTGCGCCTGGCGGATCACTGCGGGGGCGGCGGCGGGGGCCTGCCGGGGGCGCTCTTCTCCGAGGC
AGTGTTGCTGAGCCCGGGAGGCGCCAGCGCCGCCCTGAGCAGCAGCGGAGACAGCCCCTCGCCCGCCTCC
ACGTGGAGTTGCACCAACAGCCCCGCGCCGTCCTCCTCCGTGTCCTCCAATTCCACCTCCCCCTACAGCT
GCACTTTATCGCCCGCCAGCCCGGCCGGGTCAGACATGGACTATTGGCAGCCCCCACCTCCCGACAAGCA
CCGCTATGCACCTCACCTCCCCATAGCCAGGGATTGTATCTTGTAAGTTTAAACTCGCGAATCGATCGCC
CACCCCAACTTGTTTATTGCAGCTTATAATGGTTACAAATAAAGCAATAGCATCACAAATTTCACAAATA
AAGCATTTTTTTCACTGCATTCTAGTTGTGGTTTGTCCAAACTCATCAATGTATCTTATCATGTCTGTAT
ACCGTCGACCTCTAGCTAGAGCTTGGCGTAATCATGGTCATAGCTGTTTCCTGTGTGAAATTGTTATCCG
CTCACAATTCCACACAACATACGAGCCGGAAGCATAAAGTGTAAAGCCTGGGGTGCCTAATGAGTGAGCT
AACTCACATTAATTGCGTTGCGCTCACTGCCCGCTTTCCAGTCGGGAAACCTGTCGTGCCAGCTGCATTA
ATGAATCGGCCAACGCGCGGGGAGAGGCGGTTTGCGTATTGGGCGCTCTTCCGCTTCCTCGCTCACTGAC
TCGCTGCGCTCGGTCGTTCGGCTGCGGCGAGCGGTATCAGCTCACTCAAAGGACGGCCGCACATGTAAGG
AAAATTTTAGGGATGTTAAAGAAAAAAATAACACAAAACAAAATATAAAAAAAATCTAACCTCAAGTCAA
GGCTTTTCTATGGAATAAGGAATGGACAGCAGGGGGCTGTTTCATATACTGATGACCTCTTTATAGCCAA
CCTTTGTTCATGGCAGCCAGCATATGGGCATATGTTGCCAAACTCTAAACCAAATACTCATTCTGATGTT
TTAAATGATTTGCCCTCCCATATGTCCTTCCGAGTGAGAGACACAAAAAATTCCAACACACTATTGCAAT
GAAAATAAATTTCCTTTATTAGCCAGAAGTCAGATGCTCAAGGGGCTTCATGATGTCCCCATAATTTTTG
GCAGAGGGAAAAAGATCTCAGTGGTATTTGTGAGCCAGGGCATTGGCCACACCAGCCACCACCTTCTGAT
AGGCAGCCTGCACCTGAGGAGTGAATTCACGCGTTTTAGCCTGGCAGCATATCGAGATCGAAGTCATCGA
GAGCGTCAGCAGGGAGCATATCCAGATCAAAATCATCCAGGGCATCGGCGGGCAGCATGTCCAGGTCGAA
GTCGTCCAGGGCGTCGGTGGGTCCGCCGCTCTCGCACTTCAGCTGCTTCTCGAGGCCGCAGATGATCAGT
TCCAGGCCGAACAGGAAGGCGGGCTCGGCGCCCTGTCTGTCGAACAGCTCGATGGCCTGCTTCAGCAGGG
GGGGCATGCTGTCGGTGGTGGGTGTCTCTCTTTCCTCTTTGGCGACCTGGTGTTCCTGTTCTTCCAGCAC
GCAGCCCAGGGTGAAGTGGCCCACGGCGCTCAGGGCGTACAGGGCGTTTTCCAGGCTGAAGCCCTGCTGG
CACAGGAAGGCCAGCTGGTTTTCCAGTGTCTCGTACTGCTTCTCGGTGGGTCTGGTGCCCAGGTGCACTT
TGGCGCCGTCCCGGTGGCTCAGCAGGGCGCATCTGTAGCTCTTGGCGTTGTTCCGCAGGAAGTCCTGCCA
GCTCTCGCCTTCCAGAGGGCAGCTGTGGGTGTGGTGCCGGTCCAGCATCTCGATGGGCAGGGCGTCCAGC
AGGGCCCGCTTGTTCTTCACGTGCCAGTACAGGGTGGGCTGTTCCACGCCCAGTTTCTGGGCCAGCTTCC
GGGTGGTCAGGCCCTCGATGCCCACGCCGTTCAGCAGTTCCAGGGCGCTGTTGATCACTTTGCTCTTGTC
CAGCCGGCTCATGTCGACATTCTTTGCCAAAATGATGAGACAGCACAATAACCAGCACGTTGCCCAGGAG
CTGTAGGAAAAAGAAGAAGGCATGAACATGGTTAGCAGAGGCTCTAGAGCCGCCGGTCACACGCCAGAAG
CCGAACCCCGCCCTGCCCCGTCCCCCCCGAAGGCAGCCGTCCCCCCGCGGACAGCCCCGAGGCTGGAGAG
GGAGAAGGGGACGGCGGCGCGGCGACGCACGAAGGCCCTCCCCGCCCATTTCCTTCCTGCCGGCGCCGCA
CCGCTTCGCCCCGCGCCCGCTAGAGGGGGTGCGGCGGCGCCTCCCAGATTTCGGCTCCGCACAGATTTGG
GACAAAGGAAGTCCCTGCGCCCTCTCGCACGATTACCATAAAAGGCAATGGCTGCGGCTCGCCGCGCCTC
GACAGCCGCCGGCGCTCCGGGGGCCGCCGCGCCCCTCCCCCGAGCCCTCCCCGGCCCGAGGCGGCCCCGC
CCCGCCCGGCACCCCCACCTGCCGCCACCCCCCGCCCGGCACGGCGAGCCCCGCGCCACGCCCCGTACGG
AGCCCCGCACCCGAAGCCGGGCCGTGCTCAGCAACTCGGGGAGGGGGGTGCAGGGGGGGTTGCAGCCCGA
CCGACGCGCCCACACCCCCTGCTCACCCCCCCACGCACACACCCCGCACGCAGCCTTTGTTCCCCTCGCA
GCCCCCCCCGCACCGCGGGGCACCGCCCCCGGCCGCGCTCCCCTCGCGCACACTGCGGAGCGCACAAAGC
CCCGCGCCGCGCCCGCAGCGCTCACAGCCGCCGGGCAGCGCGGAGCCGCACGCGGCGCTCCCCACGCACA
CACACACGCACGCACCCCCCGAGCCGCTCCCCCCGCACAAAGGGCCCTCCCGGAGCCCCTCAAGGCTTTC
ACGCAGCCACAGAAAAGAAACAAGCCGTCATTAAACCAAGCGCTAATTACAGCCCGGAGGAGAAGGGCCG
TCCCGCCCGCTCACCTGTGGGAGTAACGCGGTCAGTCAGAGCCGGGGCGGGCGGCGCGAGGCGGCGGCGG
AGCGGGGCACGGGGCGAAGGCAGCGTCGCAGCGACTCCCCGCCCGCCGCGCGCTTCGCTTTTTATAGGGC
CGCCGCCGCCGCCGCCTCGCCATAAAAGGAAACTTTCGGAGCGCGCCGCTCTGATTGGCTGCCGCCGCAC
CTCTCCGCCTCGCCCCGCCCCGCCCCTCGCCCCGCCCCGCCCCGCCTGGCGCGCGCCCCCCCCCCCCCCC
CGCCCCCATCGCTGCACAAAATAATTAAAAAATAAATAAATACAAAATTGGGGGTGGGGAGGGGGGGGAG
ATGGGGAGAGTGAAGCAGAACGTGGGGCTCACCTCGACCATGGTAATAGCGATGACTAATACGTAGATGT
ACTGCCAAGTAGGAAAGTCCCATAAGGTCATGTACTGGGCATAATGCCAGGCGGGCCATTTACCGTCATT
GACGTCAATAGGGGGCGTACTTGGCATATGATACACTTGATGTACTGCCAAGTGGGCAGTTTACCGTAAA
TACTCCACCCATTGACGTCAATGGAAAGTCCCTATTGGCGTTACTATGGGAACATACGTCATTATTGACG
TCAATGGGCGGGGGTCGTTGGGCGGTCAGCCAGGCGGGCCATTTACCGTAAGTTATGTAACGCGGAACTC
CATATATGGGCTATGAACTAATGACCCCGTAATTGATTACTATTAATAACTAGTCAATAATCAATGTCGA
GACCCATAGAGCCCACCGCATCCCCAGCATGCCTGCTATTGTCTTCCCAATCCTCCCCCTTGCTGTCCTG
CCCCACCCCACCCCCCAGAATAGAATGACACCTACTCAGACAATGCGATGCAATTTCCTCATTTTATTAG
GAAAGGACAGTGGGAGTGGCACCTTCCAGGGTCAAGGAAGGCACGGGGGAGGGGCAAACAACAGATGGCT
GGCAACTAGAAGGCACAGTCGAGGCTGATCAGCGGGTTTATAACTTCGTATAATGTATGCTATACGAAGT
TATGGTACCTTACTCGTCCATGCCGCCGGTGGAGTGGCGGCCCTCGGCGCGTTCGTACTGTTCCACGATG
GTGTTACTTGTACAGCTCGTCCATTCCGCCTGTGCTGTGTCTGCCTTCGGCTCTCTCGTACTGTTCCACG
ATGGTGTAGTCCTCGTTGTGGGACACGATGTCCAGCTTGATATCCACGATGTAGGCGCCAGGCAGCTGCA
CGGGTTTCTTGGCCTTGTAGGTGGTTTTCACTTCGGCGGCATAGTGGCCGCCATCCTTCAGCTTCAGCCG
CTTCTTGATCTCGGACTTCAGGGCGCCATCCTCAGGGTACATTCTTTCCTCGCTGGCTTCCCAGCCCATG
GTCTTTTTCTGCATCACGGGGCCATCAGAGGGAAAGTTGGTGCCCCGCAGCTTCACTTTGTAGATGAACA
CGCCGTCCTGCAGAGAGCTATCCTGGTTCACGTGGATGATGCCGCCGTCCTCGAAGTTCATCACTCTCTC
CCATCTGAAGCCCTCGGGGAAGCTCAGCTTGAAGTAGTCGGGAATGTCGGCGGGGTGCTTGATGTACACC
TTGCTGCCGTACATAAACTGAGGGCTCAGAATGTCCCAGGCAAAAGGCAGAGGGCCGCCTTTGGTCACTT
TCAGCTTGGCGGTCTGAAAAGCCTCGTAGGGTCTGCCCTCGCCTTCGCCTTCAATCTCGAACTCGTGGCC
GTTCACGCTGCCTTCCATGTGCACCTTGAACCGCATGAATTCTTTGATGATGGCCATGTTGTTCTCTTCG
CCCTTGGACACCATGGTGGCGACCGGTAGCGTGGCGACCGGGGTGGCGGTGGCTCCCCCTGACCCTCCAT
CCAACTTAACGCGCTTTGCAGCAGGACCTCCAGAACCGCCGTCGAGTTTGACCCGTTTAGCGGCAGGGAC
CGGTGGGCCAGGATTCTCCTCGACGTCACCGCATGTTAGCAGACTTCCTCTGCCCTCTCCCGATCCCGAT
CCATTTCGGGTATATTTGAGTGGAATGAGTTCTTCAATCGTAGTTTTGACTAACTTGCCATTCATTTCTA
TTAACACAAAACAATCTGGTGCATAGTCTGAAATCAACTCCCTACACATACCACAAGGACTTACCACTCG
AATACTTCTATCTACTTCGTCAGAATAAGGGTGTCTAACAGCTACAATCGTGTCAAAATCCTTTTGTCCA
TTCGAAACTGCACTACCAATCGCAATGGCTTCTGCACAAACAGTTACTCGTCCTATATACGCTTCAATAT
GTACTGCCGAAATGATTTCTCCTGTTTTCGTACGAATTGCCGCTCCCACATGATGTTTATTATCCTCATA
AAGCATTGTAATCTTCTCTGTCGCTACTTCTACTAATTCTAGATCCTGCTGGGAGATGTTGAAGGTCTTC
ATGGTGGCGCTAGCGTAGGCGCCGGTCACAGCTTGGATCTGTAACGGCGCAGAACAGAAAACGAAACAAA
GACGTAGAGTTGAGCAAGCAGGGTCAGGCAAAGCGTGGAGAGCCGGCTGAGTCTAGGTAGGCTCCAAGGG
AGCGCCGGACAAAGGCCCGGTCTCGACCTGAGCTTTAAACTTACCTAGACGGCGGACGCAGTTCAGGAGG
CACCACAGGCGGGAGGCGGCAGAACGCGACTCAACCGGCGTGGATGGCGGCCTCAGGTAGGGCGGCGGGC
GCGTGAAGGAGAGATGCGAGCCCCTCGAAGCTTCAGCTGTGTTCTGGCGGCAAACCCGTTGCGAAAAAGA
ACGTTCACGGCGACTACTGCACTTATATACGGTTCTCCCCCACCCTCGGGAAAAAGGCGGAGCCAGTACA
CGACATCACTTTCCCAGTTTACCCCGCGCCACCTTCTCTAGGCACCGGTTCAATTGCCGACCCCTCCCCC
CAACTTCTCGGGGACTGTGGGCGATGTGCGCTCTGCCCACTGACGGGCACCGGAGCGATCGCAGATCATG
CATCCATAGAGCCCACCGCATCCCCAGCATGCCTGCTATTGTCTTCCCAATCCTCCCCCTTGCTGTCCTG
CCCCACCCCACCCCCCAGAATAGAATGACACCTACTCAGACAATGCGATGCAATTTCCTCATTTTATTAG
GAAAGGACAGTGGGAGTGGCACCTTCCAGGGTCAAGGAAGGCACGGGGGAGGGGCAAACAACAGATGGCT
GGCAACTAGAAGGCACAGGTTTTTAGAAGAACTCGTCAAGAAGGCGATAGAAGGCGATGCGCTGCGAATC
GGGAGCGGCGATACCGTAAAGCACGAGGAAGCGGTCAGCCCATTCGCCGCCAAGCTCTTCAGCAATATCA
CGGGTAGCCAACGCTATGTCCTGATAGCGGTCCGCCACACCCAGCCGGCCACAGTCGATGAATCCAGAAA
AGCGGCCATTTTCCACCATGATATTCGGCAAGCAGGCATCGCCATGGGTCACGACGAGATCCTCGCCGTC
GGGCATGCGCGCCTTGAGCCTGGCGAACAGTTCGGCTGGCGCGAGCCCCTGATGCTCTTCGTCCAGATCA
TCCTGATCGACAAGACCGGCTTCCATCCGAGTACGTGCTCGCTCGATGCGATGTTTCGCTTGGTGGTCGA
ATGGGCAGGTAGCCGGATCAAGCGTATGCAGCCGCCGCATTGCATCAGCCATGATGGATACTTTCTCGGC
AGGAGCAAGGTGAGATGACAGGAGATCCTGCCCCGGCACTTCGCCCAATAGCAGCCAGTCCCTTCCCGCT
TCAGTGACAACGTCGAGCACAGCTGCGCAAGGAACGCCCGTCGTGGCCAGCCACGATAGCCGCGCTGCCT
CGTCCTGCAGTTCATTCAGGGCACCGGACAGGTCGGTCTTGACAAAAAGAACCGGGCGCCCCTGCGCTGA
CAGCCGGAACACGGCGGCATCAGAGCAGCCGATTGTCTGTTGTGCCCAGTCATAGCCGAATAGCCTCTCC
ACCCAAGCGGCCGGAGAACCTGCGTGCAATCCATCTTGTTCAATCCTAGGGCCGGGATTCTCCTCCACGT
CACCGCATGTTAGAAGACTTCCTCTGCCCTCTCCGCTGCCAGATCTCTCGAGGCCCTGTGGGAGGAAGAG
AAGAGGTCAGATAACTTCGTATAATGTATGCTATACGAAGTTATGCGGCCGCTGGGAGAAGGGTAAGAGA
GCTCAATCCTCATCTTACATAGAAGGAAGTCAGTAGATAATATCTTACATTTAAAAGTCAAGAAATAACA
GTCTGACCATACTATCTAGAAATATGGAAGTTAACAGTAAGGAAGTTAAAACAGTTGAAAGTAGTTTCGT
CTAGAAAGAAAGACTTGGGGAAGAACAAAGAAGGCTAATTTTCATTATGAGCTTTATTGTAACAGAAAAG
AGACCACTAACTCAGCTAGGTTTTCCCAATTCCTCAACACTTTGGGGCACAGTGTTTAGTCAGAGCTGTG
ATCACTCTCTGAGCACATGGATTGTATCTTAATTTTCATCTCATTGAAAATATGTACCATTTGTCCAAGT
GGAAACTGGGCTGAAGCATGACTGTGACCACCACCAAAGAAATGGCTAGACTCGCTAAGGTCTGCTGGGG
TGACCCGTGATTGTGTTGTGCTTGATCTTGTTGAGCATGGCTCTTTTAAGTCACCATACCTGCCCCTGCC
AATGCACCAAACACCAACTTAAAGGGACTTTCAGCTTTTGTAAGTCAGTCTCAGCCTTACTTCTGAACCA
TTTCTTTGACTTCTTTCATGACTCTGATCCTGTCCCAGTTTTAAGCCTCCCAGCCACCAGTCATGCTGTT
TTGCTCTGCTATTTACATTCTTCTCTACCTACTTTGGACTTGATGGTATGCCTACTATATTAGTTATTTA
TTGCTGTGTAACAAACCACTCTGAAACATAGTGGCTTACAACCACAACCATTTTATTTTATTATGAAACT
GTGGGTCAGAATGTATATTGGCCCATTGGCATGATTCTCCTGCTATTGAAAAAGGAAGAGTATGAGTATT
CAACATTTCCGTGTCGCCCTTATTCCCTTTTTTGCGGCATTTTGCCTTCCTGTTTTTGCTCACCCAGAAA
CGCTGGTGAAAGTAAAAGATGCTGAAGATCAGTTGGGTGCACGAGTGGGTTACATCGAACTGGATCTCAA
CAGCGGTAAGATCCTTGAGAGTTTTCGCCCCGAAGAACGTTTTCCAATGATGAGCACTTTTAAAGTTCTG
CTATGTGGCGCGGTATTATCCCGTATTGACGCCGGGCAAGAGCAACTCGGTCGCCGCATACACTATTCTC
AGAATGACTTGGTTGAGTACTCACCAGTCACAGAAAAGCATCTTACGGATGGCATGACAGTAAGAGAATT
ATGCAGTGCTGCCATAACCATGAGTGATAACACTGCGGCCAACTTACTTCTGACAACGATCGGAGGACCG
AAGGAGCTAACCGCTTTTTTGCACAACATGGGGGATCATGTAACTCGCCTTGATCGTTGGGAACCGGAGC
TGAATGAAGCCATACCAAACGACGAGCGTGACACCACGATGCCTGTAGCAATGGCAACAACGTTGCGCAA
ACTATTAACTGGCGAACTACTTACTCTAGCTTCCCGGCAACAATTAATAGACTGGATGGAGGCGGATAAA
GTTGCAGGACCACTTCTGCGCTCGGCCCTTCCGGCTGGCTGGTTTATTGCTGATAAATCTGGAGCCGGTG
AGCGTGGGTCTCGCGGTATCATTGCAGCACTGGGGCCAGATGGTAAGCCCTCCCGTATCGTAGTTATCTA
CACGACGGGGAGTCAGGCAACTATGGATGAACGAAATAGACAGATCGCTGAGATAGGTGCCTCACTGATT
AAGCATTGGTAACTGTCAGACCAAGTTTACTCATATATACTTTAGATTGATTTAAAACTTCATTTTTAAT
TTAAAAGGATCTAGGTGAAGATCCTTTTTGATAATCTCATGACCAAAATCCCTTAACGTGAGTTTTCGTT
CCACTGAGCGTCAGACCCCGTAGAAAAGATCAAAGGATCTTCTTGAGATCCTTTTTTTCTGCGCGTAATC
TGCTGCTTGCAAACAAAAAAACCACCGCTACCAGCGGTGGTTTGTTTGCCGGATCAAGAGCTACCAACTC
TTTTTCCGAAGGTAACTGGCTTCAGCAGAGCGCAGATACCAAATACTGTCCTTCTAGTGTAGCCGTAGTT
AGGCCACCACTTCAAGAACTCTGTAGCACCGCCTACATACCTCGCTCTGCTAATCC
