Features (pLannotate 1.2.2; 28 found; start..end, strand, type, name):
      1..380     +  enhancer       CMV enhancer: human cytomegalovirus immediate early enhancer
    660..1676    +  intron         chimeric intron: chimera between introns from chicken β-actin and rabbit β-globin
   1735..2352    +  CDS            tetR: TETR2_ECOLX - Experimental evidence at protein level: Swiss-Prot protein existence level 1. TetR is the repressor of the tetracycline resistance element; its N-terminal region forms a helix-turn-helix structure and binds DNA. Binding of tetracycline to TetR reduces the repressor affinity for the tetracycline resistance gene (tetA) promoter operator sites. From Escherichia coli.
   2486..2566    +  CDS            HBB (fragment): HBB_PONPY - Experimental evidence at transcript level: Swiss-Prot protein existence level 2. Involved in oxygen transport from the lung to the various peripheral tissues. From Pongo pygmaeus (Bornean orangutan).
   2637..2692    +  polyA_signal   β-globin poly(A) signal: rabbit β-globin polyadenylation signal (Gil and Proudfoot, 1987)
   2957..3029    +  rep_origin     RSF ori (fragment): Plasmids containing the RSF 1030 origin of replication can be propagated in E. coli cells that contain additional plasmids with compatible origins.
   3031..3123    +  CDS            lacI (fragment): lac repressor; lacI; The lac repressor binds to the lac operator to inhibit transcription in E. coli. This inhibition can be relieved by adding lactose or isopropyl-β-D-thiogalactopyranoside (IPTG).
   3136..3157    +  protein_bind   CAP binding site: CAP binding activates transcription in the presence of cAMP. E. coli catabolite activator protein
   3172..3202    +  promoter       lac promoter: promoter for the E. coli lac operon
   3206..3228    +  protein_bind   lac operator (fragment): The lac repressor binds to the lac operator to inhibit transcription in E. coli. This inhibition can be relieved by adding lactose or isopropyl-β-D-thiogalactopyranoside (IPTG). lac repressor encoded by lacI
   3299..3420    -  polyA_signal   SV40 poly(A) signal: SV40 polyadenylation signal
   3457..4272    -  CDS            NEUROG2: NGN2_HUMAN - Also known as ATOH4, BHLHA8, NGN2. Experimental evidence at protein level: Swiss-Prot protein existence level 1. Transcriptional regulator. Involved in neuronal differentiation. Activates transcription by binding to the E box (5'- CANNTG-3'). From Homo sapiens (Human).
   4288..4665    -  promoter       TRE3G promoter: 3rd-generation Tet-responsive promoter that can be activated by binding of Tet-On® 3G
   6149..6304    +  misc_feature   HA-R (fragment): right homology arm from the adeno-associated virus integration site (AAVS1) within intron 1 of the human PPP1R12C gene
   6352..6940    -  rep_origin     ori: high-copy-number ColE1/pMB1/pBR322/pUC origin of replication
   7111..7971    -  CDS            AmpR: β-lactamase; bla; confers resistance to ampicillin, carbenicillin, and related antibiotics
   7972..7989    -  promoter       AmpR promoter (fragment): bla
   8829..8862    +  protein_bind   loxP: Cre-mediated recombination occurs in the 8-bp core sequence (GCATACAT). Cre recombinase
   8863..8888    +  misc_feature   SA: splice acceptor site
   8968..9758    +  CDS            NeoR/KanR (fragment): aminoglycoside phosphotransferase from Tn5; aph(3')-II (or nptII); confers resistance to neomycin, kanamycin, and G418 (Geneticin®)
   9765..9989    +  polyA_signal   bGH poly(A) signal: bovine growth hormone polyadenylation signal
  10025..10236   +  promoter       EF-1α core promoter: core promoter for human elongation factor EF-1α
  10249..10517   +  LTR            5' LTR (truncated): truncated 5' long terminal repeat (LTR) from human T-cell leukemia virus (HTLV) type 1
  10551..10970   +  CDS            bsr: BSR_BACCE - Experimental evidence at protein level: Swiss-Prot protein existence level 1. Catalyzes the deamination of the cytosine moiety of the antibiotics blasticidin S, cytomycin and acetylblasticidin S. From Bacillus cereus.
  11169..11876   +  CDS            mApple: mApple is a basic (constitutively fluorescent) red fluorescent protein published in 2008, derived from Discosoma sp.. It is reported to be a rapidly-maturing monomer with high acid sensitivity.
  11879..11940   +  CDS            PSmOrange (fragment): orange to far-red photoswitchable variant of the monomeric fluorescent protein mOrange (Subach et al., 2011) mammalian codon-optimized
  11950..11983   +  protein_bind   loxP: Cre-mediated recombination occurs in the 8-bp core sequence (GCATACAT). Cre recombinase
  12005..12229   +  polyA_signal   bGH poly(A) signal: bovine growth hormone polyadenylation signal
>Addgene plasmid #124229 | CLYBL-TO-hNGN2-BSD-mApple Sequencing Result | analyzer sequence | sequence record 241740
GACATTGATTATTGACTAGTTATTAATAGTAATCAATTACGGGGTCATTAGTTCATAGCCCATATATGGA
GTTCCGCGTTACATAACTTACGGTAAATGGCCCGCCTGGCTGACCGCCCAACGACCCCCGCCCATTGACG
TCAATAATGACGTATGTTCCCATAGTAACGCCAATAGGGACTTTCCATTGACGTCAATGGGTGGAGTATT
TACGGTAAACTGCCCACTTGGCAGTACATCAAGTGTATCATATGCCAAGTACGCCCCCTATTGACGTCAA
TGACGGTAAATGGCCCGCCTGGCATTATGCCCAGTACATGACCTTATGGGACTTTCCTACTTGGCAGTAC
ATCTACGTATTAGTCATCGCTATTACCATGGTCGAGGTGAGCCCCACGTTCTGCTTCACTCTCCCCATCT
CCCCCCCCTCCCCACCCCCAATTTTGTATTTATTTATTTTTTAATTATTTTGTGCAGCGATGGGGGCGGG
GGGGGGGGGGGGGCGCGCGCCGGGGGGGGGGGGGGGGGGGGGGGGGGGGGGGGGGGSGRGGSGGRGRGGK
GCGGCGGCAGCCAATCAGAGCGGCGCGCTCCGAAAGTTTCCTTTTATGGCGAGGCGGCGGCGGCGGCGGC
CCTATAAAAAGCGAAGCGCGCGGCGGGCGGGAGTCGCTGCGCGCTGCCTTCGCCCCGTGCCCCGCTCCGC
CGCCGCCTCGCGCCGCCCGCCCCGGCTCTGACTGACCGCGTTACTCCCACAGGTGAGCGGGCGGGACGGC
CCTTCTCCTCCGGGCTGTAATTAGCGCTTGGTTTAATGACGGCTTGTTTCTTTTCTGTGGCTGCGTGAAA
GCCTTGAGGGGCTCCGGGAGGGCCCTTTGTGCGGGGGGAGCGGCTCGGGGGGTGCGTGCGTGTGTGTGTG
CGTGGGGAGCGCCGCGTGCGGCTCCGCGCTGCCCGGCGGCTGTGAGCGCTGCGGGCGCGGCGCGGGGCTT
TGTGCGCTCCGCAGTGTGCGCGAGGGGAGCGCGGCCGGGGGCGGTGCCCCGCGGTGCGGGGGGGGCTGCG
AGGGGAACAAAGGCTGCGTGCGGGGTGTGTGCGTGGGGGGGTGAGCAGGGGGTGTGGGCGCGTCGGTCGG
GCTGCAACCCCCCCTGCACCCCCCTCCCCGAGTTGCTGAGCACGGCCCGGCTTCGGGTGCGGGGCTCCGT
ACGGGGCGTGGCGCGGGGCTCGCCGTGCCGGGCGGGGGGTGGCGGCAGGTGGGGGTGCCGGGCGGGGCGG
GGCCGCCTCGGGCCGGGGRGGGCTCGGGGGRGGGGCGCGGCGGCCCCCGGAGCGCCGGCGGCTGTCGAGG
CGCGGCGAGCCGCAGCCATTGCCTTTTATGGTAATCGTGCGAGAGGGCGCAGGGACTTCCTTTGTCCCAA
ATCTGTGCGGAGCCGAAATCTGGGAGGCGCCGCCGCACCCCCTCTAGCGGGCGCGGGGCGAAGCGGTGCG
GCGCCGGCAGGAAGGAAATGGGCGGGGAGGGCCTTCGTGCGTCGCCGCGCCGCCGTCCCCTTCTCCCTCT
CCAGCCTCGGGGCTGTCCGCGGGGGGACGGCTGCCTTCGGGGGGGACGGGGCAGGGCGGGGTTCGGCTTC
TGGCGTGTGACCGGCGGCTCTAGAGCCTCTGCTAACCATGTTCATGCCTTCTTCTTTTTCCTACAGCTCC
TGGGCAACGTGCTGGTTATTGTGCTGTCTCATCATTTTGGCAAAGAATGTCGACATGAGCCGGCTGGACA
AGAGCAAAGTGATCAACAGCGCCCTGGAACTGCTGAACGGCGTGGGCATCGAGGGCCTGACCACCCGGAA
GCTGGCCCAGAAACTGGGCGTGGAACAGCCCACCCTGTACTGGCACGTGAAGAACAAGCGGGCCCTGCTG
GACGCCCTGCCCATCGAGATGCTGGACCGGCACCACACCCACAGCTGCCCTCTGGAAGGCGAGAGCTGGC
AGGACTTCCTGCGGAACAACGCCAAGAGCTACAGATGCGCCCTGCTGAGCCACCGGGACGGCGCCAAAGT
GCACCTGGGCACCAGACCCACCGAGAAGCAGTACGAGACACTGGAAAACCAGCTGGCCTTCCTGTGCCAG
CAGGGCTTCAGCCTGGAAAACGCCCTGTACGCCCTGAGCGCCGTGGGCCACTTCACCCTGGGCTGCGTGC
TGGAAGAACAGGAACACCAGGTCGCCAAAGAGGAAAGAGAGACACCCACCACCGACAGCATGCCCCCCCT
GCTGAAGCAGGCCATCGAGCTGTTCGACAGACAGGGCGCCGAGCCCGCCTTCCTGTTCGGCCTGGAACTG
ATCATCTGCGGCCTCGAGAAGCAGCTGAAGTGCGAGAGCGGCGGACCCACCGACGCCCTGGACGACTTCG
ACCTGGACATGCTGCCCGCCGATGCCCTGGATGATTTTGATCTGGATATGCTCCCTGCTGACGCTCTCGA
TGACTTCGATCTCGATATGCTGCCAGGCTAAAACGCGTGAATTCACTCCTCAGGTGCAGGCTGCCTATCA
GAAGGTGGTGACTGGTGTGGCCAATGCCCTGGCTCACAAATACCACTGAGATCTTTTTCCCTCTGCCAAA
AATTATGGGGACATCATGAAGCCCCTTGAGCATCTGACTTCTGGCTAATAAAGGAAATTTATTTTCATTG
CAATAGTGTGTTGGAATTTTTTGTGTCTCTCACTCGGAAGGACATATGGGAGGGCAAATCATTTAAAACA
TCAGAATGAGTATTTGGTTTAGAGTTTGGCAACATATGCCCATATGCTGGCTGCCATGAACAAAGGTTGG
CTATAAAGAGGTCATCAGTATATGAAACAGCCCCCTGCTGTCCATTCCTTATTCCATAGAAAAGCCTTGA
CTTGAGGTTAGATTTTTTTTATATTTTGTTTTGTGTTATTTTTTTCTTTAACATCCCTAAAATTTTCCTT
ACATGTGCGGCCGTCCTTTGAGTGAGCTGATACCGCTCGCCGCAGCCGAACGACCGAGCGCAGCGAGTCA
GTGAGCGAGGAAGCGGAAGAGCGCCCAATACGCAAACCGCCTCTCCCCGCGCGTTGGCCGATTCATTAAT
GCAGCTGGCACGACAGGTTTCCCGACTGGAAAGCGGGCAGTGAGCGCAACGCAATTAATGTGAGTTAGCT
CACTCATTAGGCACCCCAGGCTTTACACTTTATGCTTCCGGCTCGTATGTTGTGTGGAATTGTGAGCGGA
TAACAATTTCACACAGGAAACAGCTATGACCATGATTACGCCAAGCTCTAGCTAGAGGTCGACGGTATAC
AGACATGATAAGATACATTGATGAGTTTGGACAAACCACAACTAGAATGCAGTGAAAAAAATGCTTTATT
TGTGAAATTTGTGATGCTATTGCTTTATTTGTAACCATTATAAGCTGCAATAAACAAGTTGGGGTGGGCG
ATCGATTCGCGAGTTTAAACTTACAAGATACAATCCCTGGCTATGGGGAGGTGAGGTGCATAGCGGTGCT
TGTCGGGAGGTGGGGGCTGCCAATAGTCCATGTCTGACCCGGCCGGGCTGGCGGGCGATAAAGTGCAGCT
GTAGGGGGAGGTGGAATTGGAGGACACGGAGGAGGACGGCGCGGGGCTGTTGGTGCAACTCCACGTGGAG
GCGGGCGAGGGGCTGTCTCCGCTGCTGCTCAGGGCGGCGCTGGCGCCTCCCGGGCTCAGCAACACTGCCT
CGGAGAAGAGCGCCCCCGGCAGGCCCCCGCCGCCGCCCCCGCAGTGATCCGCCAGGCGCAGGGTCTCGGT
GAGTGCCCAGATGTAGTTGTGGGCGAAGCGCAGGGTCTCGATCTTGGTGAGCTTGGCGTCCTCGGGGAAC
GTGGGGAGCACCTCGCGCAGCGCGTCCAGTGCCGCGTTGAGGTTGTGCATGCGGTTTCGCTCGCGGTTGT
TGGCCTTCAGTCTACGGGTCTTCTTGATGCGCTGCACCGTCTCGGCCGTCTTGGCGCCTCGGGAGACGGC
CCGCGCCCGGGAAGGGCGCCGTTTGCAATCGTGTACCAGACCCAGCAGCCGTGCGGGCCGGCAGCCCTCC
GCACCCGCAGCCACGCCGCCCCGCGCCCCCTGCCCGGCCTCAGCCCCGCGCTGCCGACGCGCCCCGCCTG
ACGCGCCCGGCTCCTCCTCCTCTTCTTCGTCGGCGCTGGATGACAGCGGGGTCAGGGCCGCCAAGGCGGG
GGAGGCCGATCCGAGCAGCACTAACACGTCCTCTTCCTCCTTCAACTCCAAGGTCTCGGATTTGACGAAC
ATGGTGGCGGCGGATCCTTTACGAGGGTAGGAAGTGGTACGGAAAGTTGGTATAAGACAAAAGTGTTGTG
GAATTGCTCCAGGCGATCTGACGGTTCACTAAACGAGCTCTGCTTTTATAGGCGCCCACCGTACACGCCT
AAAGCTTATACGTTCTCTATCACTGATAGGGAGTAAACTGGATATACGTTCTCTATCACTGATAGGGAGT
AAACTGTAGATACGTTCTCTATCACTGATAGGGAGTAAACTGGTCATACGTTCTCTATCACTGATAGGGA
GTAAACTCCTTATACGTTCTCTATCACTGATAGGGAGTAAAGTCTGCATACGTTCTCTATCACTGATAGG
GAGTAAACTCTTCATACGTTCTCTATCACTGATAGGGAGTAAACTGGTACCCTCCGCGCCTACAGCTCAA
GCCACATCCGAAGGGGGAGGGAGCCGGGAGCTGCGCGCGGGGCCGCCGGGGGGAGGGGTGGCACCGCCCA
CGCCGGGCGGCCACGAAGGGCGGGGCAGCGGGCGCGCGCCCGGCGGGGGGAGGGGCCGCGCGCCGCGCCC
GCTGGGAATTGGGGCCCTAGGGGGAGGGCGGAGGCGCCGACGACCGCGGCACTTACCGTTCGCGGCGTGG
CGCCCGGTGGTCCCCAAGGGGAGGGAAGGGGGAGGCGGGGCGAGGACAGTGACCGGAGTCTCCTCAGCGG
TGGCTTTTCTGCTTGGCAGCCTCAGCGGCTGGCGCCAAAACCGGACTCCGCCCACTTCCTCGCCCCTGCG
GTGCGAGGGTGTGGAATCCTCCAGACGCTGGGGGAGGGGGAGTTGGGAGCTTAAAAACTAGTACCCCTTT
GGGACCACTTTCAGCAGCGAACTCTCCTGTACACCAGGGGTCAGTTCCACAGACGCGGGCCAGGGGTGGG
TCATTGCGGCGTGAACAATAATTTGACTAGAAGTTGATTCGGGTGTTTCCGGAAGGGGCCGAGTCAATCC
GCCGAGTTGGGGCACGGAAAACAAAAAGGGAAGGCTACTAAGATTTTTCTGGCGGGGGTTATCATTGGCG
TAACTGCAGGGACCACCTCCCTTAATTAAATCTCCTCATCCTTCCAACATAAATATATTTTGGGATTATA
TCAACATTCAATGTTACTTAAAGTGACCTTGTAAATATTTTCACAACTGAGCCATGTTTGATTTGTATAC
TTATGTTTACTTTACTGTTTTTCCTGAAGTTAATAATTGCCTTGAATTTATTTATTTCTTTAAAAATGTT
TCATTACTCAGGACTGTAGTTTACATTACGATTCTTTGTGTTATACAGTTGATGGGTTTCTTTTCTTTCT
TAATTTCTTTAAAAAATAGAGATGGGGTCTTACTATATTACCCAGGCTGGTCTTGAAGTCCTGGGCTCAA
GTGATCTTCCTGTCTCAGCCTACCAAGTAGCTGAGACTATAGGTGCAAAAAAGCCACTATACCTGGCTAG
TTTACAGGTTTTAACAAATGCATTATGCCACGTATCCATTATTACAGGATCACACAAGATATTTTCATTA
CCCTGAAAGCATCCCTGTGTTCCACCAATTCATCCTGCCTCCATGAGCCGCTGGCAACCACTGATCTCTA
TAGTTTTGCCTTTTCTAAAATGTCATATAATTGGAATCATACAGTCTGTAGCATTTTCAGACTAGCTTTT
AAAATTTGGCAATATGCATTTAAGGTTCCTCCTTAAATGTGAAGGGCATAGCCAATGTGGCTTGATAGCT
CATTTCTTTTTATTGGTGAATATTTCATTGTCTGGATGTTCCACAGTTTGTTTATCCATTCACCTATTCA
ATTTGCTTTTTTTCTGTGTATCTATCACTAATTCAATACTGGACTCTCCAACAGAGCCGTCCCGCTTCCC
TAAGGCCCTGCTCTGGGCTTCTGGGTTTGAGTCCTTGGCAAGCCCAGGAGAGGCGCTCAGGCTTCCCTGT
CCCCCTTCCTCGTCCACCATCTCATGCCCCTGGCTCTCCTGCCCCTTCCCTACAGGGGTTCCTGGCTCTG
CTCTAAGGGCGAATTCGCCAGGAACCGTAAAAAGGCCGCGTTGCTGGCGTTTTTCCATAGGCTCCGCCCC
CCTGACGAGCATCACAAAAATCGACGCTCAAGTCAGAGGTGGCGAAACCCGACAGGACTATAAAGATACC
AGGCGTTTCCCCCTGGAAGCTCCCTCGTGCGCTCTCCTGTTCCGACCCTGCCGCTTACCGGATACCTGTC
CGCCTTTCTCCCTTCGGGAAGCGTGGCGCTTTCTCATAGCTCACGCTGTAGGTATCTCAGTTCGGTGTAG
GTCGTTCGCTCCAAGCTGGGCTGTGTGCACGAACCCCCCGTTCAGCCCGACCGCTGCGCCTTATCCGGTA
ACTATCGTCTTGAGTCCAACCCGGTAAGACACGACTTATCGCCACTGGCAGCAGCCACTGGTAACAGGAT
TAGCAGAGCGAGGTATGTAGGCGGTGCTACAGAGTTCTTGAAGTGGTGGCCTAACTACGGCTACACTAGA
AGAACAGTATTTGGTATCTGCGCTCTGCTGAAGCCAGTTACCTTCGGAAAAAGAGTTGGTAGCTCTTGAT
CCGGCAAACAAACCACCGCTGGTAGCGGTGGTTTTTTTGTTTGCAAGCAGCAGATTACGCGCAGAAAAAA
AGGATCTCAAGAAGATCCTTTGATCTTTTCTACGGGGTCTGACGCTCAGTGGAACGAAAACTCACGTTAA
GGGATTTTGGTCATGAGATTATCAAAAAGGATCTTCACCTAGATCCTTTTAAATTAAAAATGAAGTTTTA
AATCAATCTAAAGTATATATGAGTAAACTTGGTCTGACAGTTACCAATGCTTAATCAGTGAGGCACCTAT
CTCAGCGATCTGTCTATTTCGTTCATCCATAGTTGCCTGACTCCCCGTCGTGTAGATAACTACGATACGG
GAGGGCTTACCATCTGGCCCCAGTGCTGCAATGATACCGCGAGACCCACGCTCACCGGCTCCAGATTTAT
CAGCAATAAACCAGCCAGCCGGAAGGGCCGAGCGCAGAAGTGGTCCTGCAACTTTATCCGCCTCCATCCA
GTCTATTAATTGTTGCCGGGAAGCTAGAGTAAGTAGTTCGCCAGTTAATAGTTTGCGCAACGTTGTTGCC
ATTGCTACAGGCATCGTGGTGTCACGCTCGTCGTTTGGTATGGCTTCATTCAGCTCCGGTTCCCAACGAT
CAAGGCGAGTTACATGATCCCCCATGTTGTGCAAAAAAGCGGTTAGCTCCTTCGGTCCTCCGATCGTTGT
CAGAAGTAAGTTGGCCGCAGTGTTATCACTCATGGTTATGGCAGCACTGCATAATTCTCTTACTGTCATG
CCATCCGTAAGATGCTTTTCTGTGACTGGTGAGTACTCAACCAAGTCATTCTGAGAATAGTGTATGCGGC
GACCGAGTTGCTCTTGCCCGGCGTCAATACGGGATAATACCGCGCCACATAGCAGAACTTTAAAAGTGCT
CATCATTGGAAAACGTTCTTCGGGGCGAAAACTCTCAAGGATCTTACCGCTGTTGAGATCCAGTTCGATG
TAACCCACTCGTGCACCCAACTGATCTTCAGCATCTTTTACTTTCACCAGCGTTTCTGGGTGAGCAAAAA
CAGGAAGGCAAAATGCCGCAAAAAAGGGAATAAGGGCGACACGGAAATGTTGAATACTCATACTCTTCCT
TTTTCAATAGCAGGAGAATCATGCCAATGGGCCAATATACATTCTGACCCACAGTTTCATAATAAAATAA
AATGGTTGTGGTTGTAAGCCACTATGTTTCAGAGTGGTTTGTTACACAGCAATAAATAACTAATATAGTA
GGCATACCATCAAGTCCAAAGTAGGTAGAGAAGAATGTAAATAGCAGAGCAAAACAGCATGACTGGTGGC
TGGGAGGCTTAAAACTGGGACAGGATCAGAGTCATGAAAGAAGTCAAAGAAATGGTTCAGAAGTAAGGCT
GAGACTGACTTACAAAAGCTGAAAGTCCCTTTAAGTTGGTGTTTGGTGCATTGGCAGGGGCAGGTATGGT
GACTTAAAAGAGCCATGCTCAACAAGATCAAGCACAACACAATCACGGGTCACCCCAGCAGACCTTAGCG
AGTCTAGCCATTTCTTTGGTGGTGGTCACAGTCATGCTTCAGCCCAGTTTCCACTTGGACAAATGGTACA
TATTTTCAATGAGATGAAAATTAAGATACAATCCATGTGCTCAGAGAGTGATCACAGCTCTGACTAAACA
CTGTGCCCCAAAGTGTTGAGGAATTGGGAAAACCTAGCTGAGTTAGTGGTCTCTTTTCTGTTACAATAAA
GCTCATAATGAAAATTAGCCTTCTTTGTTCTTCCCCAAGTCTTTCTTTCTAGACGAAACTACTTTCAACT
GTTTTAACTTCCTTACTGTTAACTTCCATATTTCTAGATAGTATGGTCAGACTGTTATTTCTTGACTTTT
AAATGTAAGATATTATCTACTGACTTCCTTCTATGTAAGATGAGGATTGAGCTCTCTTACCCTTCTCCCA
GCGGCCGCATAACTTCGTATAGCATACATTATACGAAGTTATCTGACCTCTTCTCTTCCTCCCACAGGGC
CTCGAGAGATCTGGCAGCGGAGAGGGCAGAGGAAGTCTTCTAACATGCGGTGACGTGGAGGAGAATCCCG
GCCCTAGGATTGAACAAGATGGATTGCACGCAGGTTCTCCGGCCGCTTGGGTGGAGAGGCTATTCGGCTA
TGACTGGGCACAACAGACAATCGGCTGCTCTGATGCCGCCGTGTTCCGGCTGTCAGCGCAGGGGCGCCCG
GTTCTTTTTGTCAAGACCGACCTGTCCGGTGCCCTGAATGAACTGCAGGACGAGGCAGCGCGGCTATCGT
GGCTGGCCACGACGGGCGTTCCTTGCGCAGCTGTGCTCGACGTTGTCACTGAAGCGGGAAGGGACTGGCT
GCTATTGGGCGAAGTGCCGGGGCAGGATCTCCTGTCATCTCACCTTGCTCCTGCCGAGAAAGTATCCATC
ATGGCTGATGCAATGCGGCGGCTGCATACGCTTGATCCGGCTACCTGCCCATTCGACCACCAAGCGAAAC
ATCGCATCGAGCGAGCACGTACTCGGATGGAAGCCGGTCTTGTCGATCAGGATGATCTGGACGAAGAGCA
TCAGGGGCTCGCGCCAGCCGAACTGTTCGCCAGGCTCAAGGCGCGCATGCCCGACGGCGAGGATCTCGTC
GTGACCCATGGCGATGCCTGCTTGCCGAATATCATGGTGGAAAATGGCCGCTTTTCTGGATTCATCGACT
GTGGCCGGCTGGGTGTGGCGGACCGCTATCAGGACATAGCGTTGGCTACCCGTGATATTGCTGAAGAGCT
TGGCGGCGAATGGGCTGACCGCTTCCTCGTGCTTTACGGTATCGCCGCTCCCGATTCGCAGCGCATCGCC
TTCTATCGCCTTCTTGACGAGTTCTTCTAAAAACCTGTGCCTTCTAGTTGCCAGCCATCTGTTGTTTGCC
CCTCCCCCGTGCCTTCCTTGACCCTGGAAGGTGCCACTCCCACTGTCCTTTCCTAATAAAATGAGGAAAT
TGCATCGCATTGTCTGAGTAGGTGTCATTCTATTCTGGGGGGTGGGGTGGGGCAGGACAGCAAGGGGGAG
GATTGGGAAGACAATAGCAGGCATGCTGGGGATGCGGTGGGCTCTATGGATGCATGATCTGCGATCGCTC
CGGTGCCCGTCAGTGGGCAGAGCGCACATCGCCCACAGTCCCCGAGAAGTTGGGGGGAGGGGTCGGCAAT
TGAACCGGTGCCTAGAGAAGGTGGCGCGGGGTAAACTGGGAAAGTGATGTCGTGTACTGGCTCCGCCTTT
TTCCCGAGGGTGGGGGAGAACCGTATATAAGTGCAGTAGTCGCCGTGAACGTTCTTTTTCGCAACGGGTT
TGCCGCCAGAACACAGCTGAAGCTTCGAGGGGCTCGCATCTCTCCTTCACGCGCCCGCCGCCCTACCTGA
GGCCGCCATCCACGCCGGTTGAGTCGCGTTCTGCCGCCTCCCGCCTGTGGTGCCTCCTGAACTGCGTCCG
CCGTCTAGGTAAGTTTAAAGCTCAGGTCGAGACCGGGCCTTTGTCCGGCGCTCCCTTGGAGCCTACCTAG
ACTCAGCCGGCTCTCCACGCTTTGCCTGACCCTGCTTGCTCAACTCTACGTCTTTGTTTCGTTTTCTGTT
CTGCGCCGTTACAGATCCAAGCTGTGACCGGCGCCTACGCTAGCGCCACCATGAAGACCTTCAACATCTC
CCAGCAGGATCTAGAATTAGTAGAAGTAGCGACAGAGAAGATTACAATGCTTTATGAGGATAATAAACAT
CATGTGGGAGCGGCAATTCGTACGAAAACAGGAGAAATCATTTCGGCAGTACATATTGAAGCGTATATAG
GACGAGTAACTGTTTGTGCAGAAGCCATTGCGATTGGTAGTGCAGTTTCGAATGGACAAAAGGATTTTGA
CACGATTGTAGCTGTTAGACACCCTTATTCTGACGAAGTAGATAGAAGTATTCGAGTGGTAAGTCCTTGT
GGTATGTGTAGGGAGTTGATTTCAGACTATGCACCAGATTGTTTTGTGTTAATAGAAATGAATGGCAAGT
TAGTCAAAACTACGATTGAAGAACTCATTCCACTCAAATATACCCGAAATGGATCGGGATCGGGAGAGGG
CAGAGGAAGTCTGCTAACATGCGGTGACGTCGAGGAGAATCCTGGCCCACCGGTCCCTGCCGCTAAACGG
GTCAAACTCGACGGCGGTTCTGGAGGTCCTGCTGCAAAGCGCGTTAAGTTGGATGGAGGGTCAGGGGGAG
CCACCGCCACCCCGGTCGCCACGCTACCGGTCGCCACCATGGTGTCCAAGGGCGAAGAGAACAACATGGC
CATCATCAAAGAATTCATGCGGTTCAAGGTGCACATGGAAGGCAGCGTGAACGGCCACGAGTTCGAGATT
GAAGGCGAAGGCGAGGGCAGACCCTACGAGGCTTTTCAGACCGCCAAGCTGAAAGTGACCAAAGGCGGCC
CTCTGCCTTTTGCCTGGGACATTCTGAGCCCTCAGTTTATGTACGGCAGCAAGGTGTACATCAAGCACCC
CGCCGACATTCCCGACTACTTCAAGCTGAGCTTCCCCGAGGGCTTCAGATGGGAGAGAGTGATGAACTTC
GAGGACGGCGGCATCATCCACGTGAACCAGGATAGCTCTCTGCAGGACGGCGTGTTCATCTACAAAGTGA
AGCTGCGGGGCACCAACTTTCCCTCTGATGGCCCCGTGATGCAGAAAAAGACCATGGGCTGGGAAGCCAG
CGAGGAAAGAATGTACCCTGAGGATGGCGCCCTGAAGTCCGAGATCAAGAAGCGGCTGAAGCTGAAGGAT
GGCGGCCACTATGCCGCCGAAGTGAAAACCACCTACAAGGCCAAGAAACCCGTGCAGCTGCCTGGCGCCT
ACATCGTGGATATCAAGCTGGACATCGTGTCCCACAACGAGGACTACACCATCGTGGAACAGTACGAGAG
AGCCGAAGGCAGACACAGCACAGGCGGAATGGACGAGCTGTACAAGTAACACCATCGTGGAACAGTACGA
ACGCGCCGAGGGCCGCCACTCCACCGGCGGCATGGACGAGTAAGGTACCATAACTTCGTATAGCATACAT
TATACGAAGTTATAAACCCGCTGATCAGCCTCGACTGTGCCTTCTAGTTGCCAGCCATCTGTTGTTTGCC
CCTCCCCCGTGCCTTCCTTGACCCTGGAAGGTGCCACTCCCACTGTCCTTTCCTAATAAAATGAGGAAAT
TGCATCGCATTGTCTGAGTAGGTGTCATTCTATTCTGGGGGGTGGGGTGGGGCAGGACAGCAAGGGGGAG
GATTGGGAAGACAATAGCAGGCATGCTGGGGATGCGGTGGGCTCTATGGGTCTC
